Addgene plasmid #123607: pAAV-Syn-FLEX-rc [ArchT-tdTomato]
Purpose: AAV mediated expression of ArchT-tdTomato under the Syn promoter, in floxed/reversed (Cre-dependent) manner. tdTomato has codons varied to reduce recombination. Using bGHpA signal.
Depositing lab: Edward Boyden. Depositing organization: Massachusetts Institute of Technology. Publication: A high-light sensitivity optical neural silencer: development and application to optogenetic control of non-human primate cortex. Han X, Chow BY, Zhou H, Klapoetke NC, Chuong A, Rajimehr R, Yang A, Baratta MV, Winkle J, Desimone R, Boyden ES. Front Syst Neurosci. 2011;5:18. Epub 2011 Apr 13. 10.3389/fnsys.2011.00018 PubMed 21811444.
Backbone
  Vector backbone: AAV-Syn-FLEX
  Backbone manufacturer: Scott Sternson lab
  Backbone size w/o insert (bp): 4763
  Total vector size (bp): 6860
  Vector type: Mammalian Expression, AAV
Growth in bacteria
  Bacterial resistance: Ampicillin, 100 μg/mL
  Growth temperature: 37°C
  Growth strain: NEB Stable
  Growth instructions: Can use DH5alpha at 37°C or Stbl3 at 30°C. Carbenicillin is preferred over ampicillin. In DH5alpha this plasmid may act more like a high copy plasmid, although in Stbl3 it may act more like a low copy plasmid.
  Copy number: High Copy
Gene/Insert
  Gene/Insert name: ArchT-tdTomato (alt names: ArchaerhodopsinT-tdTomato; Archaerhodopsin TP009-tdTomato)
  Species: Synthetic; H. strain TP009
  Insert size (bp): 2187
  GenBank ID: HM367071.1
  Promoter: Syn
  Tag / fusion protein: tdTomato (C terminal on insert)
  Cloning method: Restriction Enzyme; 5′ cloning site AgeI (not destroyed); 3′ cloning site KpnI (not destroyed)
  Sequencing primers: 5′ gcacgggcgcgaccatctgc; 3′ TAGCGTAAAAGGAGCAACATAG
Terms and licenses: Academic/Nonprofit Terms; Industry Terms: Not Available to Industry
Depositor comments: The plasmid is fully sequenced in the coding sequence regions (opsin-fluorophore and important flanking regions). Multiple digestions were done to verify the vector structure. The construct and the virus were both tested in vitro.
How to cite: pAAV-Syn-FLEX-rc [ArchT-tdTomato] was a gift from Edward Boyden (Addgene plasmid # 123607 ; http://n2t.net/addgene:123607 ; RRID:Addgene_123607)
