[The description below was written by a language model from this plasmid's Addgene catalogue record and pLannotate feature annotations shown in this document.]
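Description:
pAAV-Syn-FLEX-rc [ArchT-tdTomato] is a 6.9 kb AAV transfer plasmid for Cre-dependent, neuron-restricted expression of an optogenetic silencer. It is built on an AAV-Syn-FLEX backbone and is propagated in E. coli through a high-copy ColE1/pUC-type origin with β-lactamase (ampicillin/carbenicillin) selection. An f1 origin is also present. Two AAV2 inverted terminal repeats, one annotated as only a fragment, flank the expression cassette and allow it to be packaged into recombinant AAV particles. The short lacZα, lacI and SV40 large T antigen matches in the feature table appear to be backbone remnants rather than functional genes.

Between the ITRs, the human synapsin I promoter drives the cassette and confines expression to neurons. The payload is ArchT, an archaerhodopsin from Halorubrum strain TP009 (annotated by similarity to the related Halorubrum sodomense light-driven proton pump), fused at its C terminus to tdTomato. According to the record, the tdTomato codons were varied to reduce recombination between its tandem repeats. The fusion sits in reverse orientation relative to the promoter and is bracketed by oppositely oriented lox2272 and loxP pairs in the FLEX arrangement, so no protein is made until Cre is present. Cre inverts the cassette through one lox pair and then excises a site from the other pair, which locks the coding sequence in the sense orientation. A WPRE downstream enhances transcript stability and expression, and the bovine growth hormone polyadenylation signal terminates the message.

The construct is used to produce AAV for light-driven hyperpolarization and silencing of genetically defined, Cre-expressing neurons, with red fluorescence marking the expressing cells. The depositor notes that both the plasmid and the derived virus were tested in vitro.
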