Features (pLannotate 1.2.2; 18 found; start..end, strand, type, name):
    182..770     -  rep_origin     ori: high-copy-number ColE1/pMB1/pBR322/pUC origin of replication
    941..1801    -  CDS            AmpR: β-lactamase; bla; confers resistance to ampicillin, carbenicillin, and related antibiotics
   1802..1906    -  promoter       AmpR promoter: bla
   1959..2387    -  rep_origin     f1 ori (sequence partly withheld): f1 bacteriophage origin of replication; arrow indicates direction of (+) strand synthesis
   2392..2461    -  CDS            lacZα (fragment): LacZα fragment of β-galactosidase; lacZ fragment
   2456..2588    -  repeat_region  AAV2 ITR (fragment): inverted terminal repeat of adeno-associated virus serotype 2 inverted
   2691..3138    +  promoter       hSyn promoter: human synapsin I promoter; confers neuron-specific expression (Kügler et al., 2003)
   3154..3187    -  protein_bind   lox2272: Cre-mediated recombination occurs in the 8-bp core sequence (GGATACTT). lox2272 sites are compatible with each other, but incompatible with loxP or loxN sites (Lee and Saito, 1988). Cre recombinase
   3250..3283    -  protein_bind   loxP: Cre-mediated recombination occurs in the 8-bp core sequence (GCATACAT). Cre recombinase
   3300..4724    -  CDS            tdTomato: tdTomato is a basic (constitutively fluorescent) orange fluorescent protein published in 2004, derived from Discosoma sp.. It is reported to be a somewhat slowly-maturing tandem dimer with low acid sensitivity.
   4740..5483    -  CDS            aop3: BACR3_HALSD - Experimental evidence at protein level: Swiss-Prot protein existence level 1. Light-driven proton pump. From Halorubrum sodomense.
   5500..5533    +  protein_bind   lox2272: Cre-mediated recombination occurs in the 8-bp core sequence (GGATACTT). lox2272 sites are compatible with each other, but incompatible with loxP or loxN sites (Lee and Saito, 1988). Cre recombinase
   5604..5637    +  protein_bind   loxP: Cre-mediated recombination occurs in the 8-bp core sequence (GCATACAT). Cre recombinase
   5670..6258    +  misc_feature   WPRE: woodchuck hepatitis virus posttranscriptional regulatory element
   6299..6506    +  polyA_signal   bGH poly(A) signal: bovine growth hormone polyadenylation signal
   6537..6605    -  CDS            large T antigen (fragment): large T antigen from SV40 (simian virus 40)
   6676..6809    +  repeat_region  AAV2 ITR: inverted terminal repeat of adeno-associated virus serotype 2 inverted
   6803..6859    -  CDS            lacI (fragment): lac repressor; lacI; The lac repressor binds to the lac operator to inhibit transcription in E. coli. This inhibition can be relieved by adding lactose or isopropyl-β-D-thiogalactopyranoside (IPTG).
>Addgene plasmid #123607 | pAAV-Syn-FLEX-rc [ArchT-tdTomato] | addgene full sequence | sequence record 243930 | Addgene NGS Result
CTTCCGCTTCCTCGCTCACTGACTCGCTGCGCTCGGTCGTTCGGCTGCGGCGAGCGGTATCAGCTCACTC
AAAGGCGGTAATACGGTTATCCACAGAATCAGGGGATAACGCAGGAAAGAACATGTGAGCAAAAGGCCAG
CAAAAGGCCAGGAACCGTAAAAAGGCCGCGTTGCTGGCGTTTTTCCATAGGCTCCGCCCCCCTGACGAGC
ATCACAAAAATCGACGCTCAAGTCAGAGGTGGCGAAACCCGACAGGACTATAAAGATACCAGGCGTTTCC
CCCTGGAAGCTCCCTCGTGCGCTCTCCTGTTCCGACCCTGCCGCTTACCGGATACCTGTCCGCCTTTCTC
CCTTCGGGAAGCGTGGCGCTTTCTCATAGCTCACGCTGTAGGTATCTCAGTTCGGTGTAGGTCGTTCGCT
CCAAGCTGGGCTGTGTGCACGAACCCCCCGTTCAGCCCGACCGCTGCGCCTTATCCGGTAACTATCGTCT
TGAGTCCAACCCGGTAAGACACGACTTATCGCCACTGGCAGCAGCCACTGGTAACAGGATTAGCAGAGCG
AGGTATGTAGGCGGTGCTACAGAGTTCTTGAAGTGGTGGCCTAACTACGGCTACACTAGAAGAACAGTAT
TTGGTATCTGCGCTCTGCTGAAGCCAGTTACCTTCGGAAAAAGAGTTGGTAGCTCTTGATCCGGCAAACA
AACCACCGCTGGTAGCGGTGGTTTTTTTGTTTGCAAGCAGCAGATTACGCGCAGAAAAAAAGGATCTCAA
GAAGATCCTTTGATCTTTTCTACGGGGTCTGACGCTCAGTGGAACGAAAACTCACGTTAAGGGATTTTGG
TCATGAGATTATCAAAAAGGATCTTCACCTAGATCCTTTTAAATTAAAAATGAAGTTTTAAATCAATCTA
AAGTATATATGAGTAAACTTGGTCTGACAGTTACCAATGCTTAATCAGTGAGGCACCTATCTCAGCGATC
TGTCTATTTCGTTCATCCATAGTTGCCTGACTCCCCGTCGTGTAGATAACTACGATACGGGAGGGCTTAC
CATCTGGCCCCAGTGCTGCAATGATACCGCGAGACCCACGCTCACCGGCTCCAGATTTATCAGCAATAAA
CCAGCCAGCCGGAAGGGCCGAGCGCAGAAGTGGTCCTGCAACTTTATCCGCCTCCATCCAGTCTATTAAT
TGTTGCCGGGAAGCTAGAGTAAGTAGTTCGCCAGTTAATAGTTTGCGCAACGTTGTTGCCATTGCTACAG
GCATCGTGGTGTCACGCTCGTCGTTTGGTATGGCTTCATTCAGCTCCGGTTCCCAACGATCAAGGCGAGT
TACATGATCCCCCATGTTGTGCAAAAAAGCGGTTAGCTCCTTCGGTCCTCCGATCGTTGTCAGAAGTAAG
TTGGCCGCAGTGTTATCACTCATGGTTATGGCAGCACTGCATAATTCTCTTACTGTCATGCCATCCGTAA
GATGCTTTTCTGTGACTGGTGAGTACTCAACCAAGTCATTCTGAGAATAGTGTATGCGGCGACCGAGTTG
CTCTTGCCCGGCGTCAATACGGGATAATACCGCGCCACATAGCAGAACTTTAAAAGTGCTCATCATTGGA
AAACGTTCTTCGGGGCGAAAACTCTCAAGGATCTTACCGCTGTTGAGATCCAGTTCGATGTAACCCACTC
GTGCACCCAACTGATCTTCAGCATCTTTTACTTTCACCAGCGTTTCTGGGTGAGCAAAAACAGGAAGGCA
AAATGCCGCAAAAAAGGGAATAAGGGCGACACGGAAATGTTGAATACTCATACTCTTCCTTTTTCAATAT
TATTGAAGCATTTATCAGGGTTATTGTCTCATGAGCGGATACATATTTGAATGTATTTAGAAAAATAAAC
AAATAGGGGTTCCGCGCACATTTCCCCGAAAAGTGCCACCTAAATTGTAAGCGTTAATATTTTGTTAAAA
TTCGCGTTAAATTTTTGTTAAATCAGCTCATTTTTTAACCAATAGGCCGAAATCGGCAAAATCCCTTATA
AATCAAAAGAATAGACCGAGATAGGGT
[37 nt withheld, positions 2058-2094]
AAAGAACGTGGACTCCAACGTCAAAGG
[49 nt withheld, positions 2122-2170]
T
[91 nt withheld, positions 2172-2262]
G
[124 nt withheld, positions 2264-2387]
CCCATTCGCCATTCAGGCTGCGCAACTGTTGGGAAGGGCGATCGGTGCGGGCCTCTTCGCTATTACGCCA
GCTGCGCGCTCGCTCGCTCACTGAGGCCGCCCGGGCAAAGCCCGGGCGTCGGGCGACCTTTGGTCGCCCG
GCCTCAGTGAGCGAGCGAGCGCGCAGAGAGGGAGTGGCCAACTCCATCACTAGGGGTTCCTTGTAGTTAA
TGATTAACCCGCCATGCTACTTATCTACGTAGCCATGCTCTAGGAAGATCGTAGGTTAATTAAGTGTCTA
GACTGCAGAGGGCCCTGCGTATGAGTGCAAGTGGGTTTTAGGACCAGGATGAGGCGGGGTGGGGGTGCCT
ACCTGACGACCGACCCCGACCCACTGGACAAGCACCCAACCCCCATTCCCCAAATTGCGCATCCCCTATC
AGAGAGGGGGAGGGGAAACAGGATGCGGCGAGGCGCGTGCGCACTGCCAGCTTCAGCACCGCGGACAGTG
CCTTCGCCCCCGCCTGGCGGCGCGCGCCACCGCCGCCTCAGCACTGAAGGCGCGCTGACGTCACTCGCCG
GTCCCCCGCAAACTCCCCTTCCCGGCCACCTTGGTCGCGTCCGCGCCGCCGCCGGCCCAGCCGGACCGCA
CCACGCGAGGCGCGAGATAGGGGGGCACGGGCGCGACCATCTGCGCTGCGGCGCCGGCGACTCAGCGCTG
CCTCAGTCTGCGGTGGGCAGCGGAGGAGTCGTGTCGTGCCTGAGAGCGCAGTCGAGAAGAATTCCCATAA
CTTCGTATAAAGTATCCTATACGAAGTTATATCAAAATAGGAAGACCAATGCTTCACCATCGACCCGAAT
TGCCAAGCATCACCATCGACCCATAACTTCGTATAATGTATGCTATACGAAGTTATACTAGCTAGCTCAT
TACTTATACAGCTCATCCATGCCGTACAGAAACAGATGGTGGCGTCCTTCAGACCTCTCATACTGTTCCA
CAATGGTGTAGTCTTCATTGTGGGATGTGATATCCAGCTTGGTGTCCACATAGTAATAGCCGGGCAGCTG
CACTGGTTTCTTGGCCATGTAGATGGTTTTGAACTCCACCAGGTAGTGGCCGCCGTCTTTCAGCTTCAGG
GCCTGGTGGATTTCGCCCTTCAGCACTCCGTCTCTAGGATACAGCCGTTCAGTGCTGGCCTCCCACCCCA
TTGTTTTCTTCTGCATCACGGGCCCATCGGGTGGAAAATTGGTGCCGCGCATTTTGACTTTGTAGATCAG
AGTGCCATCCTGCAGAGAGGAGTCCTGTGTCACGGTCACCAGGCCTCCATCTTCAAAATTCATCACTCTC
TCCCACTTAAAGCCCTCTGGGAAAGACAGTTTCTTGTAATCAGGAATGTCAGCGGGATGCTTGACATAGG
CCTTACTTCCGTACATAAACTGAGGAGACAGGATATCCCAAGCGAAAGGCAGTGGTCCTCCCTTGGTCAC
TTTCAGCTTGGCAGTCTGTGTGCCCTCGTAAGGCCTCCCTTCGCCCTCTCCTTCAATCTCAAATTCGTGC
CCATTCATGCTGCCCTCCATGCGCACCTTAAACCTCATGAACTCTTTGATCACAGCCATATTGTTATCCT
CGCTTGAGGCGGTTCCACTAGACCCTGAGCCGGTACTTCCAGTCCCATGGCCCAGGAACAGATGGTGTCT
CCCCTCGCTCCGTTCATACTGCTCCACAATAGTGTAGTCCTCGTTGTGTGAAGTGATATCCAGTTTTGTG
TCCACGTAATAGTAGCCTGGCAGCTGCACAGGTTTCTTGGCCATGTAGATTGTCTTGAACTCCACCAGGT
AATGTCCCCCATCTTTCAGCTTCAGAGCCTGGTGGATTTCTCCTTTCAGCACCCCGTCGCGTGGATACAG
CCTTTCGGTGGAGGCCTCCCATCCCATAGTTTTCTTCTGCATCACAGGTCCATCAGGGGGAAAATTTGTC
CCTCTCATTTTCACCTTGTAGATCAGGGTCCCATCCTGCAGGGAGCTGTCCTGGGTCACAGTCACCAGGC
CTCCGTCCTCGAAGTTCATCACTCTTTCCCACTTAAACCCCTCGGGGAAGCTCAGTTTCTTATAATCGGG
AATGTCAGCTGGATGTTTCACATAGGCCTTGGAGCCGTACATAAACTGTGGGCTCAGGATGTCCCAAGCG
AATGGCAGAGGCCCGCCCTTTGTCACTTTCAGCTTGGCTGTCTGGGTGCCCTCGTAGGGCCGTCCCTCTC
CTTCTCCCTCAATTTCGAACTCGTGGCCGTTCATGCTTCCTTCCATTCTCACCTTAAACCGCATGAACTC
TTTGATCACTTCCTCGCCCTTACTCACTGCTACTACCGGTCGGGGCTCGGGGGCCTCGGTGTCGCCCAGG
ATGGCCCTGCTCCTCAGCAGGATGAAGCCGAAGCCCACTTTGGCGGTCACGTCCAGCACCATGAACAGCA
GGGTCTCGATTCCCAGTCCCACCACTCCAGCTCCCTCGGTTCCGATGATCCACAGGATGGGGTAGGCGGT
CCACAGCACCAGCACCAGGGCGGTCAGGGTGTTGAAGGTGCTAGCCACCTCTGGTCCCCTCTCCTTAGCA
GCAGCCCTCAGGCTGGTAGCCAGGAAGTACAGCACCACGATCATGCAGATGGTGCTGAACAGCCACCAGC
TGTACCTAGCCAGTGGGGTGTGGCTCAGGGCGCCGATCAGGCCGGTCACGATCATCAGGGCGTCCACTCC
CACCAGGGTTCCGATGCTCACCCTGTCCACCTTAGCCAGCAGGGCCAGGTCGAGCAGAAGCAAAGGGGTG
GTGAACAGCCAGTCGGCGTATCTGGCGTAGTAGATGTCCAGCACCTCGCCGGCCACGGTCACCTCGGTCA
GGCCGATGCCGAAGAACATGCTCAGGTAGGCGGCGCTGGCGATGCCGGGCACCAGGATTGTGATGCTGTA
GTACTCCCTGGCCTCCTTGTCGGTCACGCCCCAGCCCTTCACGATGAAGTAGAAGGTGCCGATCAGCATC
AGCAGGGTTCCGATTCCCAGCCACAGGGTCTCTGGCCTTCCGTCGCCCAGCAGGTCGTATCCTGCCTGCA
GAGCGATGGGGTCCATGGTGGCGGTACCTAGTATAACTTCGTATAGGATACTTTATACGAAGTTATCATT
GGGATTCTTCCTATTTTGATCCAAGCATCACCATCGACCCTCTAGTCCAGATCTCACCATCGACCCATAA
CTTCGTATAGCATACATTATACGAAGTTATGTCCCTCGAAGAGGTTCGCGAAGCTTATCGATAATCAACC
TCTGGATTACAAAATTTGTGAAAGATTGACTGGTATTCTTAACTATGTTGCTCCTTTTACGCTATGTGGA
TACGCTGCTTTAATGCCTTTGTATCATGCTATTGCTTCCCGTATGGCTTTCATTTTCTCCTCCTTGTATA
AATCCTGGTTGCTGTCTCTTTATGAGGAGTTGTGGCCCGTTGTCAGGCAACGTGGCGTGGTGTGCACTGT
GTTTGCTGACGCAACCCCCACTGGTTGGGGCATTGCCACCACCTGTCAGCTCCTTTCCGGGACTTTCGCT
TTCCCCCTCCCTATTGCCACGGCGGAACTCATCGCCGCCTGCCTTGCCCGCTGCTGGACAGGGGCTCGGC
TGTTGGGCACTGACAATTCCGTGGTGTTGTCGGGGAAATCATCGTCCTTTCCTTGGCTGCTCGCCTGTGT
TGCCACCTGGATTCTGCGCGGGACGTCCTTCTGCTACGTCCCTTCGGCCCTCAATCCAGCGGACCTTCCT
TCCCGCGGCCTGCTGCCGGCTCTGCGGCCTCTTCCGCGTCTTCGCCTTCGCCCTCAGACGAGTCGGATCT
CCCTTTGGGCCGCCTCCCCGCATCGATACCGTCGACCCGGGCGGCCGCTCATAAAGCTCGACTGTGCCTT
CTAGTTGCCAGCCATCTGTTGTTTGCCCCTCCCCCGTGCCTTCCTTGACCCTGGAAGGTGCCACTCCCAC
TGTCCTTTCCTAATAAAATGAGGAAATTGCATCGCATTGTCTGAGTAGGTGTCATTCTATTCTGGGGGGT
GGGGTGGGGCAGGACAGCAAGGGGGAGGATTGGGAAGACAATAGCAGGCATGCTGGGGATGCGGTCCGGA
CTGTACAATTGCATTCATTTTATGTTTCAGGTTCAGGGGGAGATGTGGGAGGTTTTTTAAAGCAAGTAAA
ACCTCTACAAATGTGGTAAAATCGATAAGGATCTTCCTAGAGCATGGCTACGTAGATAAGTAGCATGGCG
GGTTAATCATTAACTACAAGGAACCCCTAGTGATGGAGTTGGCCACTCCCTCTCTGCGCGCTCGCTCGCT
CACTGAGGCCGGGCGACCAAAGGTCGCCCGACGCCCGGGCTTTGCCCGGGCGGCCTCAGTGAGCGAGCGA
GCGCGCAGCTGCATTAATGAATCGGCCAACGCGCGGGGAGAGGCGGTTTGCGTATTGGGCGCT
